Addgene plasmid #170982: pUCSh2-mRFP
Purpose: Encodes sgRNA scaffold with mRFP in place of target and Kanamycin resistance transposon. New targets can be cloned replacing mRFP using around the horn cloning.
Depositing lab: Christopher Reisch. Depositing organization: University of Florida. Publication: CRISPR-Associated Transposase for Targeted Mutagenesis in Diverse Proteobacteria. Trujillo Rodriguez L, Ellington AJ, Reisch CR, Chevrette MG. ACS Synth Biol. 2023 Jun 27. doi: 10.1021/acssynbio.3c00065. PubMed 37368499.
Backbone
  Vector backbone: pUC
  Backbone size w/o insert (bp): 4879
  Total vector size (bp): 5739
  Vector type: Bacterial Expression, CRISPR, Synthetic Biology
Growth in bacteria
  Bacterial resistance: Ampicillin and Kanamycin, 100 & 50 μg/mL
  Growth temperature: 37°C
  Growth strain: DH5alpha
  Copy number: High Copy
Gene/Insert
  Gene/Insert name: mRFP (alt name: monomeric red fluorescent protein)
  gRNA/shRNA sequence: N/A
  Promoter: J23119
  Cloning method: Gibson Cloning
  Sequencing primers: 5′ ggggttccgcgcacatttc; 3′ gacgaaagggcctcgtga
Resource information
  A portion of this plasmid was derived from a plasmid made by: Addgene plasmid #127924 - pDonor_ShCAST_kanR
Terms and licenses: Academic/Nonprofit Terms; Industry Terms: Not Available to Industry
How to cite: pUCSh2-mRFP was a gift from Christopher Reisch (Addgene plasmid # 170982 ; http://n2t.net/addgene:170982 ; RRID:Addgene_170982)
