[The description below was written by a language model from this plasmid's Addgene catalogue record and pLannotate feature annotations shown in this document.]
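Description:
pUCSh2-mRFP is a high-copy pUC-based bacterial plasmid built as a combined guide RNA and donor component for a CRISPR-associated transposase (CAST) system used for targeted mutagenesis in Proteobacteria. It replicates from the ColE1/pUC origin and is maintained in E. coli under ampicillin selection through the backbone β-lactamase gene. Kanamycin selection comes from a second marker that belongs to the transposon cargo. Part of the plasmid derives from a ShCAST kanamycin-resistance donor plasmid. The catalogue lists a total size of 5,739 bp, slightly shorter than the 5,758 nt sequenced record.

The guide cassette is driven by the strong constitutive synthetic promoter J23119. In the position where a target spacer would normally sit, it carries an mRFP1 coding sequence, preceded by an sTRSV hammerhead ribozyme and followed by a T7Te terminator, with an rrnB T1 terminator upstream insulating the unit. The red fluorescent protein therefore acts as a placeholder. New targets are introduced by around-the-horn cloning that replaces mRFP, so loss of red colour should presumably mark successful clones. The sgRNA scaffold and the transposon ends themselves are not annotated in the feature table.

The mobile cargo comprises the neo (nptII) kanamycin resistance gene flanked by a full and a minimal FRT site, an arrangement that would allow FLP-mediated excision of the marker after insertion. The small annotated fragments of Tn5 tnpA, CmR, bom and a second ori appear to be remnants of parental sequences rather than functional elements. No Cas or transposase genes are annotated, so those functions are presumably supplied from a separate construct.
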