Features (pLannotate 1.2.2; 18 found; start..end, strand, type, name):
    161..208     +  protein_bind   FRT: FLP-mediated recombination occurs in the 8-bp core sequence TCTAGAAA (Turan and Bode, 2011). FLP recombinase from the Saccharomyces cerevisiae 2μ plasmid
    642..668     -  terminator     T7Te terminator: phage T7 early transcription terminator
    719..1393    -  CDS            mRFP1: mRFP1 is a basic (constitutively fluorescent) red fluorescent protein published in 2002, derived from Discosoma sp.. It is reported to be a somewhat slowly-maturing monomer with low acid sensitivity.
   1456..1505    -  misc_RNA       sTRSV HHRz: hammerhead ribozyme from the tobacco ringspot virus satellite RNA (Khvorova et al., 2003)
   1828..1861    -  promoter       J23119 promoter: bacterial promoter (Registry of Standard Biological Parts BBa J23119)
   1876..1947    -  terminator     rrnB T1 terminator: transcription terminator T1 from the E. coli rrnB gene
   1992..2096    +  promoter       AmpR promoter: bla
   2097..2957    +  CDS            AmpR: β-lactamase; bla; confers resistance to ampicillin, carbenicillin, and related antibiotics
   3128..3716    +  rep_origin     ori: high-copy-number ColE1/pMB1/pBR322/pUC origin of replication
   3914..3957    -  rep_origin     ori (fragment): high-copy-number ColE1/pMB1/pBR322/pUC origin of replication
   3958..3981    +  misc_feature   bom (fragment): basis of mobility region from pBR322
   4252..4346    +  terminator     lambda t0 terminator: transcription terminator from phage lambda
   4356..4385    +  CDS            CmR (fragment): chloramphenicol acetyltransferase confers resistance to chloramphenicol
   4449..4535    +  terminator     rrnB T1 terminator: Escherichia coli rrnB; transcription terminator T1 from the E. coli rrnB gene
   4597..4630    +  protein_bind   FRT (minimal): supports FLP-mediated excision but not integration (Turan and Bode, 2011) FLP recombinase from the Saccharomyces cerevisiae 2μ plasmid
   4721..4737    -  promoter       AmpR promoter (fragment): bla
   4741..5532    -  CDS            neo: KKA2_KLEPN - Also known as kan, nptII. Experimental evidence at protein level: Swiss-Prot protein existence level 1. Resistance to kanamycin, neomycin, paromomycin, ribostamycin, butirosin and gentamicin B. From Klebsiella pneumoniae.
   5564..102     -  CDS            tnpA (fragment) (across the origin): TN5P_ECOLX - Also known as tnp. Experimental evidence at protein level: Swiss-Prot protein existence level 1. Mediates transposition of transposon Tn5 by a 'cut and paste' mechanism. First, the monomeric transposase binds the 19 bp inverted DNA repeats flanking the transposon. Then, dimerization of the DNA- bound transposase creates a synaptic DNA complex. After nicking of the first DNA strand, excision of the transposon proceeds through a series of intermediates. The transposase then mediates the insertion of the transposon at a new site by strand transfer. The activity of the wild- type tran
>Addgene plasmid #170982 | pUCSh2-mRFP | addgene full sequence | sequence record 345095 | Addgene NGS Result
TCCCTTGTCCAGATAGCCCAGTAGCTGACATTCATCCGGGGTCTGCACCGTTTCTGCGGACTGGCTTTCT
ACGTGTTCCGCTTCCTTTAGCAGCCCTTGCGCCATGCATTTGTTAAATCGAATTATCCATTGCTGTTGAC
AAAGGGAATCAGGGGATCTTGAAGTTCCTATTCCGAAGTTCCTATTCTCTAGAAAGTATAGGAACTTCAG
AGCGCTTTTGAAGCTAATTCGAGATCATGCATGAGCTCACTAGTGGATCCCCCTCAGTAACTATTAAACT
TAGGGGTGGGTTGAAAGCAAGTCCTTTTATCCGCTTGTTTTAATTGCTTTGTATAATAATTGCAGAGCAT
ATTATATTGATGACATTTAATTTGTCATCAATTAATTAAGCAACGCTGATGGGTCACGACGACAATTAAA
TAGTCACAATGACATTAATCTGTCACCGACGACAGATAATTTGTCACTGTACACTACGCCTTTTGTGGAG
ATGTCTAATAAACTAAAAATTTTTTACTTTCCGCTGCATAACCCTGCTTCGGGGTCATTGACGAAAGGGC
CTCGTGATCTCAGGCCGCCTAGGCCGGTTTCCCGACTGGAAAGCGGGGTTCCGCGCACATTTCCCCGAAA
AGTGCCACCTGCGCAGAAAGGCCCACCCGAAGGTGAGCAGTTTCCCGACTGGAAAGCGCGATCTACACTA
GCACTATCAGCGTTATTAAGCACCGGTGGAGTGACGACCTTCAGCACGTTCGTACTGTTCAACGATGGTG
TAGTCTTCGTTGTGGGAGGTGATGTCCAGTTTGATGTCGGTTTTGTAAGCACCCGGCAGCTGAACCGGTT
TTTTAGCCATGTAGGTGGTTTTAACTTCAGCGTCGTAGTGACCACCGTCTTTCAGTTTCAGACGCATTTT
GATTTCACCTTTCAGAGCACCGTCTTCCGGGTACATACGTTCGGTGGAAGCTTCCCAACCCATGGTTTTT
TTCTGCATAACCGGACCGTCGGACGGGAAGTTGGTACCACGCAGTTTAACTTTGTAGATGAACTCACCGT
CTTGCAGGGAGGAGTCCTGGGTAACGGTAACAACACCACCGTCTTCGAAGTTCATAACACGTTCCCATTT
GAAACCTTCCGGGAAGGACAGTTTCAGGTAGTCCGGGATGTCAGCCGGGTGTTTAACGTAAGCTTTGGAA
CCGTACTGGAACTGCGGGGACAGGATGTCCCAAGCGAACGGCAGCGGACCACCTTTGGTAACTTTCAGTT
TAGCGGTCTGGGTACCTTCGTACGGACGACCTTCACCTTCACCTTCGATTTCGAACTCGTGACCGTTAAC
GGAACCTTCCATACGAACTTTGAAACGCATGAACTCTTTGATAACGTCTTCGGAGGAAGCCATCTAGTAT
TTCTCCTCTTTAATCTGCGCTCTTCCCAGTTCTTAAACAAAATTATTTGTAGAGGCTGTTTCGTCCTCAC
GGACTCATCAGACCGGAAAGCACATCCGGTGACAGCTTTTATTCGACTGTAACAAACCATTTTCTTGCGT
AAACCTGTACGATCCTACAGGTCAGCCAACGATCGTTAAGCGGGAGACCAGAAACAGCTTTCAACCCATT
TAGGGTTCCCCCTTGATCGGGGGTGATTCAGTAGCCACTACAGCAGTACATCCGCGCCCTTATTGCTGGG
AGCGCACCTATCCTGTCTATTGACAGCAGCATCAGGGTGAGCAGCTACCAGGGTCAGAAAGCAAGACTGT
ATTTATACAGTCAAACTAACCCTCATTTAACAAAATTCAGAGGCTGCAAGCAGCATGAATTGCGGCGCTA
TTAATATGCTAGCATTATACCTAGGACTGAGCTAGCTGTCAGGGTCTCTCTAGTAGAGAGCGTTCACCGA
CAAACAACAGATAAAACGAAAGGCCCAGTCTTTCGACTGAGCCTTTCGTTTTATTTGATGCCTGGAGATC
CTTACCAGGTGGCACTTTTCGGGGAAATGTGCGCGGAACCCCTATTTGTTTATTTTTCTAAATACATTCA
AATATGTATCCGCTCATGAGACAATAACCCTGATAAATGCTTCAATAATATTGAAAAAGGAAGAGTATGA
GTATTCAACATTTCCGTGTCGCCCTTATTCCCTTTTTTGCGGCATTTTGCCTTCCTGTTTTTGCTCACCC
AGAAACGCTGGTGAAAGTAAAAGATGCTGAAGATCAGTTGGGTGCACGAGTGGGTTACATCGAACTGGAT
CTCAACAGCGGTAAGATCCTTGAGAGTTTTCGCCCCGAAGAACGTTTTCCAATGATGAGCACTTTTAAAG
TTCTGCTATGTGGCGCGGTATTATCCCGTATTGACGCCGGGCAAGAGCAACTCGGTCGCCGCATACACTA
TTCTCAGAATGACTTGGTTGAGTACTCACCAGTCACAGAAAAGCATCTTACGGATGGCATGACAGTAAGA
GAATTATGCAGTGCTGCCATAACCATGAGTGATAACACTGCGGCCAACTTACTTCTGACAACGATCGGAG
GACCGAAGGAGCTAACCGCTTTTTTGCACAACATGGGGGATCATGTAACTCGCCTTGATCGTTGGGAACC
GGAGCTGAATGAAGCCATACCAAACGACGAGCGTGACACCACGATGCCTGTAGCAATGGCAACAACGTTG
CGCAAACTATTAACTGGCGAACTACTTACTCTAGCTTCCCGGCAACAATTAATAGACTGGATGGAGGCGG
ATAAAGTTGCAGGACCACTTCTGCGCTCGGCCCTTCCGGCTGGCTGGTTTATTGCTGATAAATCTGGAGC
CGGTGAGCGTGGGTCTCGCGGTATCATTGCAGCACTGGGGCCAGATGGTAAGCCCTCCCGTATCGTAGTT
ATCTACACGACGGGGAGTCAGGCAACTATGGATGAACGAAATAGACAGATCGCTGAGATAGGTGCCTCAC
TGATTAAGCATTGGTAACTGTCAGACCAAGTTTACTCATATATACTTTAGATTGATTTAAAACTTCATTT
TTAATTTAAAAGGATCTAGGTGAAGATCCTTTTTGATAATCTCATGACCAAAATCCCTTAACGTGAGTTT
TCGTTCCACTGAGCGTCAGACCCCGTAGAAAAGATCAAAGGATCTTCTTGAGATCCTTTTTTTCTGCGCG
TAATCTGCTGCTTGCAAACAAAAAAACCACCGCTACCAGCGGTGGTTTGTTTGCCGGATCAAGAGCTACC
AACTCTTTTTCCGAAGGTAACTGGCTTCAGCAGAGCGCAGATACCAAATACTGTTCTTCTAGTGTAGCCG
TAGTTAGGCCACCACTTCAAGAACTCTGTAGCACCGCCTACATACCTCGCTCTGCTAATCCTGTTACCAG
TGGCTGCTGCCAGTGGCGATAAGTCGTGTCTTACCGGGTTGGACTCAAGACGATAGTTACCGGATAAGGC
GCAGCGGTCGGGCTGAACGGGGGGTTCGTGCACACAGCCCAGCTTGGAGCGAACGACCTACACCGAACTG
AGATACCTACAGCGTGAGCTATGAGAAAGCGCCACGCTTCCCGAAGGGAGAAAGGCGGACAGGTATCCGG
TAAGCGGCAGGGTCGGAACAGGAGAGCGCACGAGGGAGCTTCCAGGGGGAAACGCCTGGTATCTTTATAG
TCCTGTCGGGTTTCGCCACCTCTGACTTGAGCGTCGATTTTTGTGATGCTCGTCAGGGGGGCGGAGCCTA
TGGAAAAACGCCAGCAACGCGGCCTTTTTACGGTTCCTGGCCTTTTGCTGGCCTTTTGCTCACATGTTCT
TTCCTGCGTTATCCCCTGATTCTGTGGATAACCGTATTACCGCCTTTGAGTGAGCTGATACCGCTCGCCG
CAGCCGAACGACCGAGCGCAGCGAGTCAGTGAGCGAGGAAGCGGACAGGGAAGAGCGCACCGGCTGGTAA
CAGGATTAGCAGAGCGAGGTATGTAGGCGGTGCTACAAGATTGTACTGAGAGTGCACCATACAAAACCAT
TGTAGAGAGGTAGCATTGCTACGTCTCTACGTGTACAGTGACTAATTATATGTCGTTGTGACAAATTATT
GTCATCAGTAAAATCCTTATACAGTATAGATTATAGCGCTTTGGCAGTTTTAGCATAACCTCTTTGCAGT
GACAAAATAGATGTCGTTGTCCGTGATTGTGACAAATTAGCTGTCGCTTTGCAAGATAGGAAAAAGCTTT
TGTGTATTTTCATAATGACAAATTGACTGTCGCCTTAATTAGCTGAGCTTGGACTCCTGTTGATAGATCC
AGTAATGACCTCAGAACTCCATCTGGATTTGTTCAGAACGCTCGGTTGCCGCCGGGCGTTTTTTATTGGT
GAGAATCCAAGCTAGACTGCGATGAGTGGCAGGGCGGGGCGTAATTTTTTTAAGGCAGTTATTGGTGCCC
TTAAACGCCTGGGGTAATGACTCTCTAGCTTGAGGCATCAAATAAAACGAAAGGCTCAGTCGAAAGACTG
GGCCTTTCGTTTTATCTGTTGTTTGTCGGTGAACGCTCTCCTGAGTAGGACAAATCCGCCGCTAGGAGCT
TGCGGCCCGGACGATCTCGAATTGGGGATCTTGAAGTACCTATTCCGAAGTTCCTATTCTCTAGAAAGTA
TAGGAACTTCAGAGCGCTTTTGAAGCTGATGTGCTTAAAAACTTACTCAATGGAATAATTCTAGATAATT
CACTAGTGATTGGAAATGTTGGATCCTCATACTCTTCCTTTTTCAATTCAGAAGAACTCGTCAAGAAGGC
GATAGAAGGCGATGCGCTGCGAATCGGGAGCGGCGATACCGTAAAGCACGAGGAAGCGGTCAGCCCATTC
GCCGCCAAGCTCTTCAGCAATATCACGGGTAGCCAACGCTATGTCCTGATAGCGGTCCGCCACACCCAGC
CGGCCACAGTCGATGAATCCAGAAAAGCGGCCATTTTCCACCATGATATTCGGCAAGCAGGCATCGCCAT
GGGTCACGACGAGATCCTCGCCGTCGGGCATGCGCGCCTTGAGCCTGGCGAACAGTTCGGCTGGCGCGAG
CCCCTGATGCTCTTCGTCCAGATCATCCTGATCGACAAGACCGGCTTCCATCCGAGTACGTGCTCGCTCG
ATGCGATGTTTCGCTTGGTGGTCGAATGGGCAGGTAGCCGGATCAAGCGTATGCAGCCGCCGCATTGCAT
CAGCCATGATGGATACTTTCTCGGCAGGAGCAAGGTGGGATGACAGGAGATCCTGCCCCGGCACTTCGCC
CAATAGCAGCCAGTCCCTTCCCGCTTCAGTGACAACGTCGAGCACAGCTGCGCAAGGAACGCCCGTCGTG
GCCAGCCACGATAGCCGCGCTGCCTCGTCCTGCAGTTCATTCAGGGCACCGGACAGGTCGGTCTTGACAA
AAAGAACCGGGCGCCCCTGCGCTGACAGCCGGAACACGGCGGCATCAGAGCAGCCGATTGTCTGTTGTGC
CCAGTCATAGCCGAATAGCCTCTCCACCCAAGCGGCCGGAGAACCTGCGTGCAATCCATCTTGTTCAATC
ATGCGAAACGATCCTCATCCTGTCTCTTGATCAGATCTTGATCCCCTGCGCCATCAGATCCTTGGCGGCA
AGAAAGCCATCCAGTTTACTTTGCAGGGCTTCCCAACCTTACCAGAGGGCGCCCCAGCTGGCAATTCCGG
TTCGCTTGCTGTCCATAAAACCGCCCAGTCTAGCTATCGCCATGTAAGCCCACTGCAAGCTACCTGCTTT
CTCTTTGCGCTTGCGTTT
